Addgene plasmid #111076: pcDNA3.1-PsuACR_353-EYFP
Purpose: Anion channelrhodopsin from Proteomonas sulcata (CCMP704) for expression in mammalian cells
Depositing lab: John Spudich. Depositing organization: University of Texas Health Science Center at Houston. Publication: Extending the Time Domain of Neuronal Silencing with Cryptophyte Anion Channelrhodopsins. Govorunova EG, Sineshchekov OA, Hemmati R, Janz R, Morelle O, Melkonian M, Wong GK, Spudich JL. eNeuro. 2018 Jul 10;5(3). pii: eN-MNT-0174-18. doi: 10.1523/ENEURO.0174-18.2018. eCollection 2018 May-Jun. PubMed 30027111.
Backbone
  Vector backbone: pcDNA3.1
  Backbone size w/o insert (bp): 6217
  Total vector size (bp): 7117
  Vector type: Mammalian Expression
Growth in bacteria
  Bacterial resistance: Ampicillin, 100 μg/mL
  Growth temperature: 37°C
  Growth strain: DH5alpha
  Copy number: Unknown
Gene/Insert
  Gene/Insert name: Anion channelrhodopsin PsuACR_353
  Species: Proteomonas sulcata CCMP704
  Insert size (bp): 900
  GenBank ID: MG831189
  Tag / fusion protein: EYFP (C terminal on insert)
  Cloning method: Restriction Enzyme; 5′ cloning site BamHI (not destroyed); 3′ cloning site XbaI (not destroyed)
  Sequencing primers: 5′ T7
Terms and licenses: Academic/Nonprofit Terms; Industry Terms: Not Available to Industry
How to cite: pcDNA3.1-PsuACR_353-EYFP was a gift from John Spudich (Addgene plasmid # 111076 ; http://n2t.net/addgene:111076 ; RRID:Addgene_111076)
