[The description below was written by a language model from this plasmid's Addgene catalogue record and pLannotate feature annotations shown in this document.]
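Description:
pcDNA3.1-PsuACR_353-EYFP is a mammalian expression plasmid built on the pcDNA3.1 backbone, carrying an anion channelrhodopsin from the cryptophyte alga Proteomonas sulcata (strain CCMP704). It is propagated in E. coli through a high-copy ColE1/pUC-type origin with ampicillin selection (AmpR under its own bla promoter). An f1 origin is also present. For selection in mammalian cells, the backbone provides a neomycin/kanamycin phosphotransferase gene driven by the SV40 enhancer/early promoter and terminated by an SV40 polyadenylation signal, which would permit G418 selection of stable transfectants.

The roughly 900 bp PsuACR_353 coding fragment was cloned between BamHI and XbaI sites, downstream of the human CMV immediate-early enhancer and promoter, and is fused at its C terminus to EYFP, so that expression and membrane localisation can be followed by fluorescence. The automated annotation does not label the rhodopsin itself, but an unannotated stretch between the T7 promoter and the EYFP coding sequence matches the expected position of the insert. A bGH polyadenylation signal terminates the transcript. A backbone-derived V5 epitope sequence is annotated just after EYFP, though the record does not indicate whether it is translated as part of the fusion. The T7 promoter upstream of the insert serves as a sequencing primer site and could support in vitro transcription. The sequenced record is slightly shorter (7,083 nt) than the catalogued total size.

Anion channelrhodopsins are light-gated channels that conduct anions. According to the record and the associated publication title, this construct is intended for expression of the channel in mammalian cells, in the context of optogenetic silencing of neurons.
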