Features (pLannotate 1.2.2; 21 found; start..end, strand, type, name):
      1..380     +  enhancer       CMV enhancer: human cytomegalovirus immediate early enhancer
    381..584     +  promoter       CMV promoter: human cytomegalovirus (CMV) immediate early promoter
    580..613     +  LTR            5' LTR (truncated) (fragment): truncated 5' long terminal repeat (LTR) from HIV-1
    629..647     +  promoter       T7 promoter: promoter for bacteriophage T7 RNA polymerase
   1601..2317    +  CDS            EYFP: enhanced YFP mammalian codon-optimized
   2347..2388    +  CDS            V5 tag: epitope tag from simian virus 5
   2444..2668    +  polyA_signal   bGH poly(A) signal: bovine growth hormone polyadenylation signal
   2672..2693    +  promoter       SV40 promoter (fragment): SV40 enhancer and early promoter
   2714..3142    +  rep_origin     f1 ori (sequence partly withheld): f1 bacteriophage origin of replication; arrow indicates direction of (+) strand synthesis
   3156..3485    +  promoter       SV40 promoter: SV40 enhancer and early promoter
   3552..4343    +  CDS            neo: KKA2_KLEPN - Also known as kan, nptII. Experimental evidence at protein level: Swiss-Prot protein existence level 1. Resistance to kanamycin, neomycin, paromomycin, ribostamycin, butirosin and gentamicin B. From Klebsiella pneumoniae.
   4369..4527    +  CDS            ble (fragment): BLE_KLEPN - Experimental evidence at protein level: Swiss-Prot protein existence level 1. Binding protein with a strong affinity to the bleomycin family of antibiotics. Binds to CL990; an antimitotic-antibiotic compound. From Klebsiella pneumoniae.
   4522..4643    +  polyA_signal   SV40 poly(A) signal: SV40 polyadenylation signal
   4716..4732    -  protein_bind   lac operator: The lac repressor binds to the lac operator to inhibit transcription in E. coli. This inhibition can be relieved by adding lactose or isopropyl-β-D-thiogalactopyranoside (IPTG). lac repressor encoded by lacI
   4740..4770    -  promoter       lac promoter: promoter for the E. coli lac operon
   4785..4806    -  protein_bind   CAP binding site: CAP binding activates transcription in the presence of cAMP. E. coli catabolite activator protein
   4819..4911    -  CDS            lacI (fragment): lac repressor; lacI; The lac repressor binds to the lac operator to inhibit transcription in E. coli. This inhibition can be relieved by adding lactose or isopropyl-β-D-thiogalactopyranoside (IPTG).
   5094..5682    -  rep_origin     ori: high-copy-number ColE1/pMB1/pBR322/pUC origin of replication
   5853..6713    -  CDS            AmpR: β-lactamase; bla; confers resistance to ampicillin, carbenicillin, and related antibiotics
   6714..6818    -  promoter       AmpR promoter: bla
   6877..6929    -  misc_feature   bom (fragment): basis of mobility region from pBR322
>Addgene plasmid #111076 | pcDNA3.1-PsuACR_353-EYFP | addgene full sequence | sequence record 211930 | Addgene NGS Result
GACATTGATTATTGACTAGTTATTAATAGTAATCAATTACGGGGTCATTAGTTCATAGCCCATATATGGA
GTTCCGCGTTACATAACTTACGGTAAATGGCCCGCCTGGCTGACCGCCCAACGACCCCCGCCCATTGACG
TCAATAATGACGTATGTTCCCATAGTAACGCCAATAGGGACTTTCCATTGACGTCAATGGGTGGAGTATT
TACGGTAAACTGCCCACTTGGCAGTACATCAAGTGTATCATATGCCAAGTACGCCCCCTATTGACGTCAA
TGACGGTAAATGGCCCGCCTGGCATTATGCCCAGTACATGACCTTATGGGACTTTCCTACTTGGCAGTAC
ATCTACGTATTAGTCATCGCTATTACCATGGTGATGCGGTTTTGGCAGTACATCAATGGGCGTGGATAGC
GGTTTGACTCACGGGGATTTCCAAGTCTCCACCCCATTGACGTCAATGGGAGTTTGTTTTGGCACCAAAA
TCAACGGGACTTTCCAAAATGTCGTAACAACTCCGCCCCATTGACGCAAATGGGCGGTAGGCGTGTACGG
TGGGAGGTCTATATAAGCAGAGCTCTCTGGCTAACTAGAGAACCCACTGCTTACTGGCTTATCGAAATTA
ATACGACTCACTATAGGGAGACCCAAGCTGGCTAGTTAAGCTTGGTACCGAGCTCGGATCCATGGAGGTG
GAGATGGAGATGGAGATGGAGGGCCTGGGCAACAGCACATCCATGTTCGAGGAGGTGGTGGGATGCGATC
TGGGAGCAAGCCCAGTGGGCGAGACAGAGATGCACGTGGTGCAGTGGATCGGCAGCTTCATCTGCATCTT
TCAGTGTCTGTGGTTCCTGTCCAAGTGGCCTAACTTTACCTGGGACACACCATACATCCCTGCAGTGGAG
GCAGTGGGATATGGCCTGATGGCCAATGGCTTCGGCTACGCCGAGCTGTTTGAGGGCGAGCGGCACGTGC
CTTGGCTGAGATATTCCATCTGGGTGCTGTCTACACCAGTGCTGCTGTGGGACATCCAGGATATCCTGGA
CGCCTTCTACAGGGGAACCAGACTGGCACCTGTGCAGTCTCTGGCCAATCTGTTTCTGCTGTGCTTCGGC
TTTATCGGCGCCATCGAGCACGTGCTGGCCGTGAAGTACCTGTGCTATAGCATCGGCGTGATGATGCTGG
GCGTGGTGTTCTTTTGTGCCTATAACATCGTGGGCCAGGCCGTGGCCAATTTCGAGGCCACCGATACAGC
ACAGGGCAGGCTGGTGGCCTTTCGCCTGAAGCTGATCGCCTGCATCTTCATGACATCTTTTAGCGGCTAC
CCAATCCTGTGGATTCTGTCCAACCAGGGCCTGTGCCTGGTGCCAGAGATGATCATCGAGGTGGTGCACA
TCCCCCTGGACCTGATCGCCAAGAACCTGTTTACCCTGCTGACATGGCACACCCACTATATCCTGCTGAA
TGGCGATTGGTCTTGCGAGGCAATGGTGGCAAGGCTGCAGGAGCAGAATGACATCGAGATGGCACAGCAG
CCAAGGGAGGCAGGACAGCTGCGCAAGGATCTGATGCAGAAGGCCCAGGGCGCGGCCGCCGTGAGCAAGG
GCGAGGAGCTGTTCACCGGGGTGGTGCCCATCCTGGTCGAGCTGGACGGCGACGTAAACGGCCACAAGTT
CAGCGTGTCCGGCGAGGGCGAGGGCGATGCCACCTACGGCAAGCTGACCCTGAAGTTCATCTGCACCACC
GGCAAGCTGCCCGTGCCCTGGCCCACCCTCGTGACCACCTTCGGCTACGGCCTGCAGTGCTTCGCCCGCT
ACCCCGACCACATGAAGCAGCACGACTTCTTCAAGTCCGCCATGCCCGAAGGCTACGTCCAGGAGCGCAC
CATCTTCTTCAAGGACGACGGCAACTACAAGACCCGCGCCGAGGTGAAGTTCGAGGGCGACACCCTGGTG
AACCGCATCGAGCTGAAGGGCATCGACTTCAAGGAGGACGGCAACATCCTGGGGCACAAGCTGGAGTACA
ACTACAACAGCCACAACGTCTATATCATGGCCGACAAGCAGAAGAACGGCATCAAGGTGAACTTCAAGAT
CCGCCACAACATCGAGGACGGCAGCGTGCAGCTCGCCGACCACTACCAGCAGAACACCCCCATCGGCGAC
GGCCCCGTGCTGCTGCCCGACAACCACTACCTGAGCTACCAGTCCGCCCTGAGCAAAGACCCCAACGAGA
AGCGCGATCACATGGTCCTGCTGGAGTTCGTGACCGCCGCCGGGATCACTCTCGGCATGGACGAGCTGTA
CAAGTAACATATGCTCTAGAGGGCCCGCGGTTCGAAGGTAAGCCTATCCCTAACCCTCTCCTCGGTCTCG
ATTCTACGCGTACCGGTCATCATCACCATCACCATTGAGTTTAAACCCGCTGATCAGCCTCGACTGTGCC
TTCTAGTTGCCAGCCATCTGTTGTTTGCCCCTCCCCCGTGCCTTCCTTGACCCTGGAAGGTGCCACTCCC
ACTGTCCTTTCCTAATAAAATGAGGAAATTGCATCGCATTGTCTGAGTAGGTGTCATTCTATTCTGGGGG
GTGGGGTGGGGCAGGACAGCAAGGGGGAGGATTGGGAAGACAATAGCAGGCATGCTGGGGATGCGGTGGG
CTCTATGGCTTCTGAGGCGGAAAGAACCAGCTGGGGCTCTAGGGGGTATCCCC
[124 nt withheld, positions 2714-2837]
C
[91 nt withheld, positions 2839-2929]
A
[49 nt withheld, positions 2931-2979]
CCTTTGACGTTGGAGTCCACGTTCTTT
[37 nt withheld, positions 3007-3043]
ACCCTATCTCGGTCTATTCTTTTGATTTATAAGGGATTTTGCCGATTTCGGCCTATTGGTTAAAAAATGA
GCTGATTTAACAAAAATTTAACGCGAATTAATTCTGTGGAATGTGTGTCAGTTAGGGTGTGGAAAGTCCC
CAGGCTCCCCAGCAGGCAGAAGTATGCAAAGCATGCATCTCAATTAGTCAGCAACCAGGTGTGGAAAGTC
CCCAGGCTCCCCAGCAGGCAGAAGTATGCAAAGCATGCATCTCAATTAGTCAGCAACCATAGTCCCGCCC
CTAACTCCGCCCATCCCGCCCCTAACTCCGCCCAGTTCCGCCCATTCTCCGCCCCATGGCTGACTAATTT
TTTTTATTTATGCAGAGGCCGAGGCCGCCTCTGCCTCTGAGCTATTCCAGAAGTAGTGAGGAGGCTTTTT
TGGAGGCCTAGGCTTTTGCAAAAAGCTCCCGGGAGCTTGTATATCCATTTTCGGATCTGATCAAGAGACA
GGATGAGGATCGTTTCGCATGATTGAACAAGATGGATTGCACGCAGGTTCTCCGGCCGCTTGGGTGGAGA
GGCTATTCGGCTATGACTGGGCACAACAGACAATCGGCTGCTCTGATGCCGCCGTGTTCCGGCTGTCAGC
GCAGGGGCGCCCGGTTCTTTTTGTCAAGACCGACCTGTCCGGTGCCCTGAATGAACTGCAGGACGAGGCA
GCGCGGCTATCGTGGCTGGCCACGACGGGCGTTCCTTGCGCAGCTGTGCTCGACGTTGTCACTGAAGCGG
GAAGGGACTGGCTGCTATTGGGCGAAGTGCCGGGGCAGGATCTCCTGTCATCTCACCTTGCTCCTGCCGA
GAAAGTATCCATCATGGCTGATGCAATGCGGCGGCTGCATACGCTTGATCCGGCTACCTGCCCATTCGAC
CACCAAGCGAAACATCGCATCGAGCGAGCACGTACTCGGATGGAAGCCGGTCTTGTCGATCAGGATGATC
TGGACGAAGAGCATCAGGGGCTCGCGCCAGCCGAACTGTTCGCCAGGCTCAAGGCGCGCATGCCCGACGG
CGAGGATCTCGTCGTGACCCATGGCGATGCCTGCTTGCCGAATATCATGGTGGAAAATGGCCGCTTTTCT
GGATTCATCGACTGTGGCCGGCTGGGTGTGGCGGACCGCTATCAGGACATAGCGTTGGCTACCCGTGATA
TTGCTGAAGAGCTTGGCGGCGAATGGGCTGACCGCTTCCTCGTGCTTTACGGTATCGCCGCTCCCGATTC
GCAGCGCATCGCCTTCTATCGCCTTCTTGACGAGTTCTTCTGAGCGGGACTCTGGGGTTCGCGAAATGAC
CGACCAAGCGACGCCCAACCTGCCATCACGAGATTTCGATTCCACCGCCGCCTTCTATGAAAGGTTGGGC
TTCGGAATCGTTTTCCGGGACGCCGGCTGGATGATCCTCCAGCGCGGGGATCTCATGCTGGAGTTCTTCG
CCCACCCCAACTTGTTTATTGCAGCTTATAATGGTTACAAATAAAGCAATAGCATCACAAATTTCACAAA
TAAAGCATTTTTTTCACTGCATTCTAGTTGTGGTTTGTCCAAACTCATCAATGTATCTTATCATGTCTGT
ATACCGTCGACCTCTAGCTAGAGCTTGGCGTAATCATGGTCATAGCTGTTTCCTGTGTGAAATTGTTATC
CGCTCACAATTCCACACAACATACGAGCCGGAAGCATAAAGTGTAAAGCCTGGGGTGCCTAATGAGTGAG
CTAACTCACATTAATTGCGTTGCGCTCACTGCCCGCTTTCCAGTCGGGAAACCTGTCGTGCCAGCTGCAT
TAATGAATCGGCCAACGCGCGGGGAGAGGCGGTTTGCGTATTGGGCGCTCTTCCGCTTCCTCGCTCACTG
ACTCGCTGCGCTCGGTCGTTCGGCTGCGGCGAGCGGTATCAGCTCACTCAAAGGCGGTAATACGGTTATC
CACAGAATCAGGGGATAACGCAGGAAAGAACATGTGAGCAAAAGGCCAGCAAAAGGCCAGGAACCGTAAA
AAGGCCGCGTTGCTGGCGTTTTTCCATAGGCTCCGCCCCCCTGACGAGCATCACAAAAATCGACGCTCAA
GTCAGAGGTGGCGAAACCCGACAGGACTATAAAGATACCAGGCGTTTCCCCCTGGAAGCTCCCTCGTGCG
CTCTCCTGTTCCGACCCTGCCGCTTACCGGATACCTGTCCGCCTTTCTCCCTTCGGGAAGCGTGGCGCTT
TCTCATAGCTCACGCTGTAGGTATCTCAGTTCGGTGTAGGTCGTTCGCTCCAAGCTGGGCTGTGTGCACG
AACCCCCCGTTCAGCCCGACCGCTGCGCCTTATCCGGTAACTATCGTCTTGAGTCCAACCCGGTAAGACA
CGACTTATCGCCACTGGCAGCAGCCACTGGTAACAGGATTAGCAGAGCGAGGTATGTAGGCGGTGCTACA
GAGTTCTTGAAGTGGTGGCCTAACTACGGCTACACTAGAAGAACAGTATTTGGTATCTGCGCTCTGCTGA
AGCCAGTTACCTTCGGAAAAAGAGTTGGTAGCTCTTGATCCGGCAAACAAACCACCGCTGGTAGCGGTGG
TTTTTTTGTTTGCAAGCAGCAGATTACGCGCAGAAAAAAAGGATCTCAAGAAGATCCTTTGATCTTTTCT
ACGGGGTCTGACGCTCAGTGGAACGAAAACTCACGTTAAGGGATTTTGGTCATGAGATTATCAAAAAGGA
TCTTCACCTAGATCCTTTTAAATTAAAAATGAAGTTTTAAATCAATCTAAAGTATATATGAGTAAACTTG
GTCTGACAGTTACCAATGCTTAATCAGTGAGGCACCTATCTCAGCGATCTGTCTATTTCGTTCATCCATA
GTTGCCTGACTCCCCGTCGTGTAGATAACTACGATACGGGAGGGCTTACCATCTGGCCCCAGTGCTGCAA
TGATACCGCGAGACCCACGCTCACCGGCTCCAGATTTATCAGCAATAAACCAGCCAGCCGGAAGGGCCGA
GCGCAGAAGTGGTCCTGCAACTTTATCCGCCTCCATCCAGTCTATTAATTGTTGCCGGGAAGCTAGAGTA
AGTAGTTCGCCAGTTAATAGTTTGCGCAACGTTGTTGCCATTGCTACAGGCATCGTGGTGTCACGCTCGT
CGTTTGGTATGGCTTCATTCAGCTCCGGTTCCCAACGATCAAGGCGAGTTACATGATCCCCCATGTTGTG
CAAAAAAGCGGTTAGCTCCTTCGGTCCTCCGATCGTTGTCAGAAGTAAGTTGGCCGCAGTGTTATCACTC
ATGGTTATGGCAGCACTGCATAATTCTCTTACTGTCATGCCATCCGTAAGATGCTTTTCTGTGACTGGTG
AGTACTCAACCAAGTCATTCTGAGAATAGTGTATGCGGCGACCGAGTTGCTCTTGCCCGGCGTCAATACG
GGATAATACCGCGCCACATAGCAGAACTTTAAAAGTGCTCATCATTGGAAAACGTTCTTCGGGGCGAAAA
CTCTCAAGGATCTTACCGCTGTTGAGATCCAGTTCGATGTAACCCACTCGTGCACCCAACTGATCTTCAG
CATCTTTTACTTTCACCAGCGTTTCTGGGTGAGCAAAAACAGGAAGGCAAAATGCCGCAAAAAAGGGAAT
AAGGGCGACACGGAAATGTTGAATACTCATACTCTTCCTTTTTCAATATTATTGAAGCATTTATCAGGGT
TATTGTCTCATGAGCGGATACATATTTGAATGTATTTAGAAAAATAAACAAATAGGGGTTCCGCGCACAT
TTCCCCGAAAAGTGCCACCTGACGTCGACGGATCGGGAGATCTCCCGATCCCCTATGGTGCACTCTCAGT
ACAATCTGCTCTGATGCCGCATAGTTAAGCCAGTATCTGCTCCCTGCTTGTGTGTTGGAGGTCGCTGAGT
AGTGCGCGAGCAAAATTTAAGCTACAACAAGGCAAGGCTTGACCGACAATTGCATGAAGAATCTGCTTAG
GGTTAGGCGTTTTGCGCTGCTTCGCGATGTACGGGCCAGATATACGCGTT
