>Addgene plasmid #111076 | pcDNA3.1-PsuACR_353-EYFP | depositor partial sequence | sequence record 208891 | ACR coding sequence
ATGGAGGTGGAGATGGAGATGGAGATGGAGGGCCTGGGCAACAGCACATCCATGTTCGAGGAGGTGGTGG
GATGCGATCTGGGAGCAAGCCCAGTGGGCGAGACAGAGATGCACGTGGTGCAGTGGATCGGCAGCTTCAT
CTGCATCTTTCAGTGTCTGTGGTTCCTGTCCAAGTGGCCTAACTTTACCTGGGACACACCATACATCCCT
GCAGTGGAGGCAGTGGGATATGGCCTGATGGCCAATGGCTTCGGCTACGCCGAGCTGTTTGAGGGCGAGC
GGCACGTGCCTTGGCTGAGATATTCCATCTGGGTGCTGTCTACACCAGTGCTGCTGTGGGACATCCAGGA
TATCCTGGACGCCTTCTACAGGGGAACCAGACTGGCACCTGTGCAGTCTCTGGCCAATCTGTTTCTGCTG
TGCTTCGGCTTTATCGGCGCCATCGAGCACGTGCTGGCCGTGAAGTACCTGTGCTATAGCATCGGCGTGA
TGATGCTGGGCGTGGTGTTCTTTTGTGCCTATAACATCGTGGGCCAGGCCGTGGCCAATTTCGAGGCCAC
CGATACAGCACAGGGCAGGCTGGTGGCCTTTCGCCTGAAGCTGATCGCCTGCATCTTCATGACATCTTTT
AGCGGCTACCCAATCCTGTGGATTCTGTCCAACCAGGGCCTGTGCCTGGTGCCAGAGATGATCATCGAGG
TGGTGCACATCCCCCTGGACCTGATCGCCAAGAACCTGTTTACCCTGCTGACATGGCACACCCACTATAT
CCTGCTGAATGGCGATTGGTCTTGCGAGGCAATGGTGGCAAGGCTGCAGGAGCAGAATGACATCGAGATG
GCACAGCAGCCAAGGGAGGCAGGACAGCTGCGCAAGGATCTGATGCAGAAGGCCCAGGGC
